Addgene plasmid #109994: pHH0103_PDCD6IP_BRO1
Purpose: Protein expression and purification of PDCD6IP_BRO1
Depositing lab: Sachdev Sidhu. Depositing organization: University of Toronto. Publication: Large-scale survey and database of high affinity ligands for peptide recognition modules. Teyra J, Kelil A, Jain S, Helmy M, Jajodia R, Hooda Y, Gu J, D'Cruz AA, Nicholson SE, Min J, Sudol M, Kim PM, Bader GD, Sidhu SS. Mol Syst Biol. 2020 Dec;16(12):e9310. doi: 10.15252/msb.20199310. PubMed 33438817.
Backbone
  Vector backbone: pHH0103
  Vector type: Bacterial Expression
Growth in bacteria
  Bacterial resistance: Ampicillin, 100 μg/mL
  Growth temperature: 37°C
  Growth strain: DH5alpha
  Copy number: Low Copy
Gene/Insert
  Gene/Insert name: PDCD6IP_BRO1
  Species: H. sapiens (human)
  Entrez Gene: PDCD6IP (a.k.a. AIP1, ALIX, DRIP4, HP95, MCPH29)
  Cloning method: Restriction Enzyme; 5′ cloning site Sfi1 (unknown if destroyed); 3′ cloning site Not1 (unknown if destroyed)
Terms and licenses: Academic/Nonprofit Terms; Industry Terms: Not Available to Industry
How to cite: pHH0103_PDCD6IP_BRO1 was a gift from Sachdev Sidhu (Addgene plasmid # 109994 ; http://n2t.net/addgene:109994 ; RRID:Addgene_109994)
