[The description below was written by a language model from this plasmid's Addgene catalogue record and pLannotate feature annotations shown in this document.]
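Description:
pHH0103_PDCD6IP_BRO1 is a 7.9 kb bacterial expression plasmid built on the pHH0103 backbone for producing and purifying the BRO1 domain of human PDCD6IP (also known as ALIX or AIP1), an ESCRT-associated protein. It is maintained in E. coli through a ColE1/pBR322-type origin and selected with ampicillin via the β-lactamase gene and its native promoter. The catalogue lists it as low copy. The annotation shows a bom site and a rop gene that appears split into two fragments by an inserted f1 phage origin, so the record itself does not make clear whether rop is functional.

Expression is driven by the strong hybrid tac promoter followed by a lac operator. The plasmid also carries lacI under the up-mutated lacIq promoter, so transcription is repressed until it is induced with IPTG. The open reading frame begins with a 6xHis tag, followed by Schistosoma japonicum glutathione S-transferase and then the PDCD6IP fragment of roughly 1.2 kb, cloned between SfiI and NotI sites. The resulting His-GST fusion can be captured on either nickel or glutathione resin, and GST often improves solubility. An fd phage terminator lies just after the insert.

Downstream of the terminator are fragments of M13 gene III, and together with the f1 origin they suggest the backbone derives from a phagemid display vector. Because of their position, they are not expected to be part of the expressed protein. Short remnants of the tetracycline resistance gene and its promoter are also present as pBR322 vestiges. The plasmid belongs to a large collection of peptide recognition modules, expressed as purified domains for surveying their high-affinity peptide ligands.
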