Features (pLannotate 1.2.2; 21 found; start..end, strand, type, name):
      1..29      +  promoter       tac promoter: strong E. coli promoter; hybrid between the trp and lac UV5 promoters
     37..53      +  protein_bind   lac operator: The lac repressor binds to the lac operator to inhibit transcription in E. coli. This inhibition can be relieved by adding lactose or isopropyl-β-D-thiogalactopyranoside (IPTG). lac repressor encoded by lacI
    138..155     +  CDS            6xHis: 6xHis affinity tag
    171..824     +  CDS            GST26_SCHJA: Experimental evidence at protein level: Swiss-Prot protein existence level 1. GST isoenzymes appear to play a central role in the parasite detoxification system. Other functions are also suspected including a role in increasing the solubility of haematin in the parasite gut. From Schistosoma japonicum (Blood fluke).
    903..2075    +  CDS            PDCD6IP (fragment): PDC6I_HUMAN - Also known as AIP1, ALIX, KIAA1375. Experimental evidence at protein level: Swiss-Prot protein existence level 1. (Microbial infection) Involved in HIV-1 virus budding. Can replace TSG101 it its role of supporting HIV-1 release; this function requires the interaction with CHMP4B. The ESCRT machinery also functions in topologically equivalent membrane fission events, such as enveloped virus budding (HIV-1 and other lentiviruses). From Homo sapiens (Human).
   2091..2138    +  terminator     fd terminator (sequence withheld): central terminator from bacteriophage fd (Otsuka and Kunisawa, 1982)
   2143..2355    +  CDS            M13 gene III (fragment) (sequence partly withheld): pIII; III; minor coat protein
   2370..2840    +  CDS            M13 gene III (fragment) (sequence partly withheld): pIII; III; minor coat protein
   2862..2932    +  CDS            TcR (fragment): tetracycline efflux protein; tet; confers resistance to tetracycline
   3174..3554    -  CDS            YPB1_ECOLX: Protein predicted: Swiss-Prot protein existence level 4. From Escherichia coli.
   3571..3722    +  CDS            rop (fragment): Rop protein, which maintains plasmids at low copy number; rop
   3758..4186    -  rep_origin     f1 ori (sequence partly withheld): f1 bacteriophage origin of replication; arrow indicates direction of (+) strand synthesis
   4195..4234    +  CDS            rop (fragment): Rop protein, which maintains plasmids at low copy number; rop
   4336..4476    +  misc_feature   bom: basis of mobility region from pBR322
   4662..5249    -  rep_origin     ori: high-copy-number ColE1/pMB1/pBR322/pUC origin of replication
   5420..6280    -  CDS            AmpR: β-lactamase; bla; confers resistance to ampicillin, carbenicillin, and related antibiotics
   6281..6385    -  promoter       AmpR promoter: bla
   6494..6571    +  promoter       lacIq promoter: lacI (mutant); In the lacIq allele, a single base change in the promoter boosts expression of the lacI gene about 10-fold.
   6572..7654    +  CDS            lacI: lac repressor; lacI; The lac repressor binds to the lac operator to inhibit transcription in E. coli. This inhibition can be relieved by adding lactose or isopropyl-β-D-thiogalactopyranoside (IPTG).
   7667..7688    +  protein_bind   CAP binding site: CAP binding activates transcription in the presence of cAMP. E. coli catabolite activator protein
   7707..7724    +  promoter       tet promoter (fragment): E. coli promoter for tetracycline efflux protein gene
>Addgene plasmid #109994 | pHH0103_PDCD6IP_BRO1 | addgene full sequence | sequence record 215482 | Addgene NGS Result
TTGACAATTAATCATCGGCTCGTATAATGTGTGGAATTGTGAGCGGATAACAATTTCACACAGGAAACAG
CCAGTCCGTTTAGGTGTTTTCACGAGCACTTCACCAACAAGGACCATAGATTATGAAAATCGAAGAACAC
CATCACCATCACCATTCCAGCGGTAAGCTTATGTCCCCTATACTAGGTTATTGGAAAATTAAGGGCCTTG
TGCAACCCACTCGACTTCTTTTGGAATATCTTGAAGAAAAATATGAAGAGCATTTGTATGAGCGCGATGA
AGGTGATAAATGGCGAAACAAAAAGTTTGAATTGGGTTTGGAGTTTCCCAATCTTCCTTATTATATTGAT
GGTGATGTTAAATTAACACAGTCTATGGCCATCATACGTTATATAGCTGACAAGCACAACATGTTGGGTG
GTTGTCCAAAAGAGCGTGCAGAGATTTCAATGCTTGAAGGAGCGGTTTTGGATATTAGATACGGTGTTTC
GAGAATTGCATATAGTAAAGACTTTGAAACTCTCAAAGTTGATTTTCTTAGCAAGCTACCTGAAATGCTG
AAAATGTTCGAAGATCGTTTATGTCATAAAACATATTTAAATGGTGATCATGTAACCCATCCTGACTTCA
TGTTGTATGACGCTCTTGATGTTGTTTTATACATGGACCCAATGTGCCTGGATGCGTTCCCAAAATTAGT
TTGTTTTAAAAAACGTATTGAAGCTATCCCACAAATTGATAAGTACTTGAAATCCAGCAAGTATATAGCA
TGGCCTTTGCAGGGCTGGCAAGCCACGTTTGGTGGTGGCGACCATCCTCCAAAATCGGATCTGGAAGTTC
TGTTCCAGGGGCCCCTGTCCAGCGGTCTGGTTCCGCGTGGTTCCGGTACCGCGGCCCAGCCGGCCACCTT
CATCAGTGTTCAGCTGAAGAAAACCTCCGAAGTGGATCTGGCAAAACCGCTGGTTAAATTTATTCAGCAA
ACCTATCCGAGCGGCGGTGAAGAACAGGCTCAATACTGCCGTGCGGCCGAAGAACTGTCTAAACTGCGTC
GCGCAGCTGTGGGCCGTCCGCTGGATAAACATGAAGGTGCGCTGGAAACCCTGCTGCGCTATTACGACCA
GATTTGCTCAATCGAACCGAAATTTCCGTTCTCGGAAAACCAGATCTGTCTGACCTTTACGTGGAAAGAT
GCATTCGACAAAGGCTCACTGTTTGGCGGTTCGGTTAAACTGGCCCTGGCAAGCCTGGGTTATGAAAAAT
CTTGCGTCCTGTTTAATTGTGCGGCCCTGGCCAGTCAGATTGCAGCTGAACAAAACCTGGATAATGACGA
AGGCCTGAAAATCGCGGCCAAACATTACCAGTTTGCTTCTGGTGCGTTCCTGCACATTAAAGAAACCGTC
CTGAGCGCGCTGTCTCGTGAACCGACGGTCGATATTAGCCCGGACACCGTGGGCACGCTGTCTCTGATCA
TGCTGGCTCAGGCGCAAGAAGTGTTTTTCCTGAAAGCGACCCGCGATAAAATGAAAGACGCCATTATCGC
AAAACTGGCTAACCAGGCAGCTGATTATTTTGGTGACGCCTTCAAACAGTGCCAATACAAAGATACGCTG
CCGAAAGAAGTTTTCCCGGTCCTGGCGGCCAAACATTGTATTATGCAGGCCAATGCAGAATATCACCAAA
GCATCCTGGCGAAACAGCAGAAAAAATTTGGCGAAGAAATTGCCCGTCTGCAGCATGCAGCTGAACTGAT
CAAAACCGTTGCCTCACGCTATGATGAATACGTGAACGTTAAAGATTTCTCGGACAAAATCAACCGTGCG
CTGGCGGCGGCGAAAAAAGATAACGACTTCATCTACCACGATCGCGTGCCGGACCTGAAAGATCTGGACC
CGATTGGTAAAGCGACCCTGGTTAAAAGTACGCCGGTCAATGTGCCGATCTCCCAGAAATTTACCGACCT
GTTTGAAAAAATGGTTCCTGTCAGTGTGCAGCAATCCCTGGCTGCGTACAACCAGCGCAAAGCAGATCTG
GTGAATCGTTCCATTGCTCAAATGCGCGAAGCGACCACGCTGGCCGCGGCCGCATA
[142 nt withheld, positions 2087-2228]
C
[98 nt withheld, positions 2230-2327]
AGTTTGTACTGGTGACGAAACTCAGTGTCTAGCTAGAGTGGC
[149 nt withheld, positions 2370-2518]
T
[41 nt withheld, positions 2520-2560]
T
[62 nt withheld, positions 2562-2623]
A
[35 nt withheld, positions 2625-2659]
CCTCCCTCAATCGGTTGAATGTCGCCCTTTTGTCTTTGGCGCTGGTAAACCATATGAA
[86 nt withheld, positions 2718-2803]
T
[54 nt withheld, positions 2805-2858]
CTAGCGCCGCCCTATACCTTGTCTGCCTCCCCGCGTTGCGTCGCGGTGCATGGAGCCGGGCCACCTCGAC
CTGAATGGAAGCCGGCGGCACCTCGCTAACGGATTCACCACTCCAAGAATTGGAGCCAATCAATTCTTGC
GGAGAACTGTGAATGCGCAAACCAACCCTTGGCAGAACATATCCATCGCGTCCGCCATCTCCAGCAGCCG
CACGCGGCGCATCTCGGGCAGCGTTGGGTCCTGGCCACGGGTGCGCATGATCGTGCTCCTGTCGTTGAGG
ACCCGGCTAGGCTGGCGGGGTTGCCTTACTGGTTAGCAGAATGAATCACCGATACGCGAGCGAACGTGAA
GCGACTGCTGCTGCAAAACGTCTGCGACCTGAGCAACAACATGAATGGTCTTCGGTTTCCGTGTTTCGTA
AAGTCTGGAAACGCGGAAGTCAGCGCCCTGCACCATTATGTTCCGGATCTGCATCGCAGGATGCTGCTGG
CTACCCTGTGGAACACCTACATCTGTATTAACGAAGCGCTGGCATTGACCCTGAGTGATTTTTCTCTGGT
CCCGCCGCATCCATACCGCCAGTTGTTTACCCTCACAACGTTCCAGTAACCGGGCATGTTCATCATCAGT
AACCCGTATCGTGAGCATCCTCTCTCGTTTCATCGGTATCATTACCCCCATGAACAGAAATCCCCCTTAC
ACGGAGGCATCAGTGACCAAACAGGAAAAAACCGCCCTTAACATGGCCCGCTTTATCAGAAGCCAGACAT
TAACGCTTCTGGAGAAACTCAACGAGCTGGACGCGGATGAACAGGCAGACATCTGTGAATCGCTTCACGA
CCACGCTGATGAGCTTTACCGCAGGATCCGCGAAATTGTAAGCGTTAATATTTTGTTAAAATTCGCGTTA
AATTTTTGTTAAATCAGCTCATTTTTTAACCAATAGGCCGAAATCGGCAAAATCCCTTATAAATCAAAAG
AATAGACCGAGATAGGGT
[37 nt withheld, positions 3857-3893]
AAAGAACGTGGACTCCAACGTCAAAGG
[49 nt withheld, positions 3921-3969]
T
[91 nt withheld, positions 3971-4061]
G
[124 nt withheld, positions 4063-4186]
CGCGGATCCTGCCTCGCGCGTTTCGGTGATGACGGTGAAAACCTCTGACACATGCAGCTCCCGGAGACGG
TCACAGCTTGTCTGTAAGCGGATGCCGGGAGCAGACAAGCCCGTCAGGGCGCGTCAGCGGGTGTTGGCGG
GTGTCGGGGCGCAGCCATGACCCAGTCACGTAGCGATAGCGGAGTGTATACTGGCTTAACTATGCGGCAT
CAGAGCAGATTGTACTGAGAGTGCACCATATGCGGTGTGAAATACCGCACAGATGCGTAAGGAGAAAATA
CCGCATCAGGCGCTCTTCCGCTTCCTCGCTCACTGACTCGCTGCGCTCGGTCGTTCGGCTGCGGCGAGCG
GTATCAGCTCACTCAAAGGCGGTAATACGGTTATCCACAGAATCAGGGGATAACGCAGGAAAGAACATGT
GAGCAAAAGGCCAGCAAAAGGCCAGGAACCGTAAAAAGGCCGCGTTGCTGGCGTTTTTCCATAGGCTCCG
CCCCCCTGACGAGCATCACAAAAATCGACGCTCAAGTCAGAGGTGGCGAAACCCGACAGGACTATAAAGA
TACCAGGGTTTCCCCCTGGAAGCTCCCTCGTGCGCTCTCCTGTTCCGACCCTGCCGCTTACCGGATACCT
GTCCGCCTTTCTCCCTTCGGGAAGCGTGGCGCTTTCTCATAGCTCACGCTGTAGGTATCTCAGTTCGGTG
TAGGTCGTTCGCTCCAAGCTGGGCTGTGTGCACGAACCCCCCGTTCAGCCCGACCGCTGCGCCTTATCCG
GTAACTATCGTCTTGAGTCCAACCCGGTAAGACACGACTTATCGCCACTGGCAGCAGCCACTGGTAACAG
GATTAGCAGAGCGAGGTATGTAGGCGGTGCTACAGAGTTCTTGAAGTGGTGGCCTAACTACGGCTACACT
AGAAGGACAGTATTTGGTATCTGCGCTCTGCTGAAGCCAGTTACCTTCGGAAAAAGAGTTGGTAGCTCTT
GATCCGGCAAACAAACCACCGCTGGTAGCGGTGGTTTTTTTGTTTGCAAGCAGCAGATTACGCGCAGAAA
AAAAGGATCTCAAGAAGATCCTTTGATCTTTTCTACGGGGTCTGACGCTCAGTGGAACGAAAACTCACGT
TAAGGGATTTTGGTCATGAGATTATCAAAAAGGATCTTCACCTAGATCCTTTTAAATTAAAAATGAAGTT
TTAAATCAATCTAAAGTATATATGAGTAAACTTGGTCTGACAGTTACCAATGCTTAATCAGTGAGGCACC
TATCTCAGCGATCTGTCTATTTCGTTCATCCATAGTTGCCTGACTCCCCGTCGTGTAGATAACTACGATA
CGGGAGGGCTTACCATCTGGCCCCAGTGCTGCAATGATACCGCGAGACCCACGCTCACCGGCTCCAGATT
TATCAGCAATAAACCAGCCAGCCGGAAGGGCCGAGCGCAGAAGTGGTCCTGCAACTTTATCCGCCTCCAT
CCAGTCTATTAATTGTTGCCGGGAAGCTAGAGTAAGTAGTTCGCCAGTTAATAGTTTGCGCAACGTTGTT
GCCATTGCTGCAGGCATCGTGGTGTCACGCTCGTCGTTTGGTATGGCTTCATTCAGCTCCGGTTCCCAAC
GATCAAGGCGAGTTACATGATCCCCCATGTTGTGCAAAAAAGCGGTTAGCTCCTTCGGTCCTCCGATCGT
TGTCAGAAGTAAGTTGGCCGCAGTGTTATCACTCATGGTTATGGCAGCACTGCATAATTCTCTTACTGTC
ATGCCATCCGTAAGATGCTTTTCTGTGACTGGTGAGTACTCAACCAAGTCATTCTGAGAATAGTGTATGC
GGCGACCGAGTTGCTCTTGCCCGGCGTCAACACGGGATAATACCGCGCCACATAGCAGAACTTTAAAAGT
GCTCATCATTGGAAAACGTTCTTCGGGGCGAAAACTCTCAAGGATCTTACCGCTGTTGAGATCCAGTTCG
ATGTAACCCACTCGTGCACCCAACTGATCTTCAGCATCTTTTACTTTCACCAGCGTTTCTGGGTGAGCAA
AAACAGGAAGGCAAAATGCCGCAAAAAAGGGAATAAGGGCGACACGGAAATGTTGAATACTCATACTCTT
CCTTTTTCAATATTATTGAAGCATTTATCAGGGTTATTGTCTCATGAGCGGATACATATTTGAATGTATT
TAGAAAAATAAACAAATAGGGGTTCCGCGCACATTTCCCCGAAAAGTGCCACCTGACGTCTAAGAAACCA
TTATTATCATGACATTAACCTATAAAAATAGGCGTATCACGAGGCCCTTTCGTCTTCAAGAATTCCCGAC
ACCATCGAATGGTGCAAAACCTTTCGCGGTATGGCATGATAGCGCCCGGAAGAGAGTCAATTCAGGGTGG
TGAATGTGAAACCAGTAACGTTATACGATGTCGCAGAGTATGCCGGTGTCTCTTATCAGACCGTTTCCCG
CGTGGTGAACCAGGCCAGCCACGTTTCTGCGAAAACGCGGGAAAAAGTGGAAGCGGCGATGGCGGAGCTG
AATTACATTCCCAACCGCGTGGCACAACAACTGGCGGGCAAACAGTCGTTGCTGATTGGCGTTGCCACCT
CCAGTCTGGCCCTGCACGCGCCGTCGCAAATTGTCGCGGCGATTAAATCTCGCGCCGATCAACTGGGTGC
CAGCGTGGTGGTGTCGATGGTAGAACGAAGCGGCGTCGAAGCCTGTAAAGCGGCGGTGCACAATCTTCTC
GCGCAACGCGTCAGTGGGCTGATCATTAACTATCCGCTGGATGACCAGGATGCCATTGCTGTGGAAGCTG
CCTGCACTAATGTTCCGGCGTTATTTCTTGATGTCTCTGACCAGACACCCATCAACAGTATTATTTTCTC
CCATGAAGACGGTACGCGACTGGGCGTGGAGCATCTGGTCGCATTGGGTCACCAGCAAATCGCGCTGTTA
GCGGGCCCATTAAGTTCTGTCTCGGCGCGTCTGCGTCTGGCTGGCTGGCATAAATATCTCACTCGCAATC
AAATTCAGCCGATAGCGGAACGGGAAGGCGACTGGAGTGCCATGTCCGGTTTTCAACAAACCATGCAAAT
GCTGAATGAGGGCATCGTTCCCACTGCGATGCTGGTTGCCAACGATCAGATGGCGCTGGGCGCAATGCGC
GCCATTACCGAGTCCGGGCTGCGCGTTGGTGCGGATATCTCGGTAGTGGGATACGACGATACCGAAGACA
GCTCATGTTATATCCCGCCGTTAACCACCATCAAACAGGATTTTCGCCTGCTGGGGCAAACCAGCGTGGA
CCGCTTGCTGCAACTCTCTCAGGGCCAGGCGGTGAAGGGCAATCAGCTGTTGCCCGTCTCACTGGTGAAA
AGAAAAACCACCCTGGCGCCCAATACGCAAACCGCCTCTCCCCGCGCGTTGGCCGATTCATTAATGCAGC
TGGCACGACAGGTTTCCCGACTGGAAAGCGGGCAGTGAGCGCAACGCAATTAATGTAAGTTAGCTCACTC
ATTAGGCACAATTCTCATGTTTGACAGCTTATCATCGACTGCACGGTGCACCAATGCTTCTGGCGTCAGG
CAGCCATCGGAAGCTGTGGTATGGCTGTGCAGGTCGTAAATCACTGCATAATTCGTGTCGCTCAAGGCGC
ACTCCCGTTCTGGATAATGTTTTTTGCGCCGACATCATAACGGTTCTGGCAAATATTCTGAAATGAGCTG
