>Addgene plasmid #109994 | pHH0103_PDCD6IP_BRO1 | depositor partial sequence | sequence record 206946 | pHH0103_PDCD6IP_BRO1 sequence 1191 bps
GGCCCAGCCGGCCACCTTCATCAGTGTTCAGCTGAAGAAAACCTCCGAAGTGGATCTGGCAAAACCGCTG
GTTAAATTTATTCAGCAAACCTATCCGAGCGGCGGTGAAGAACAGGCTCAATACTGCCGTGCGGCCGAAG
AACTGTCTAAACTGCGTCGCGCAGCTGTGGGCCGTCCGCTGGATAAACATGAAGGTGCGCTGGAAACCCT
GCTGCGCTATTACGACCAGATTTGCTCAATCGAACCGAAATTTCCGTTCTCGGAAAACCAGATCTGTCTG
ACCTTTACGTGGAAAGATGCATTCGACAAAGGCTCACTGTTTGGCGGTTCGGTTAAACTGGCCCTGGCAA
GCCTGGGTTATGAAAAATCTTGCGTCCTGTTTAATTGTGCGGCCCTGGCCAGTCAGATTGCAGCTGAACA
AAACCTGGATAATGACGAAGGCCTGAAAATCGCGGCCAAACATTACCAGTTTGCTTCTGGTGCGTTCCTG
CACATTAAAGAAACCGTCCTGAGCGCGCTGTCTCGTGAACCGACGGTCGATATTAGCCCGGACACCGTGG
GCACGCTGTCTCTGATCATGCTGGCTCAGGCGCAAGAAGTGTTTTTCCTGAAAGCGACCCGCGATAAAAT
GAAAGACGCCATTATCGCAAAACTGGCTAACCAGGCAGCTGATTATTTTGGTGACGCCTTCAAACAGTGC
CAATACAAAGATACGCTGCCGAAAGAAGTTTTCCCGGTCCTGGCGGCCAAACATTGTATTATGCAGGCCA
ATGCAGAATATCACCAAAGCATCCTGGCGAAACAGCAGAAAAAATTTGGCGAAGAAATTGCCCGTCTGCA
GCATGCAGCTGAACTGATCAAAACCGTTGCCTCACGCTATGATGAATACGTGAACGTTAAAGATTTCTCG
GACAAAATCAACCGTGCGCTGGCGGCGGCGAAAAAAGATAACGACTTCATCTACCACGATCGCGTGCCGG
ACCTGAAAGATCTGGACCCGATTGGTAAAGCGACCCTGGTTAAAAGTACGCCGGTCAATGTGCCGATCTC
CCAGAAATTTACCGACCTGTTTGAAAAAATGGTTCCTGTCAGTGTGCAGCAATCCCTGGCTGCGTACAAC
CAGCGCAAAGCAGATCTGGTGAATCGTTCCATTGCTCAAATGCGCGAAGCGACCACGCTGGCCGCGGCCG
C
